Addgene plasmid #81652: pDONR223_NRAS_p.Q61R
Purpose: Gateway Donor vector containing NRAS, part of the Target Accelerator Plasmid Collection.
Depositing lab: Jesse Boehm & William Hahn & David Root. Depositing organization: Broad Institute. Publication: Systematic Functional Interrogation of Rare Cancer Variants Identifies Oncogenic Alleles. Kim E, Ilic N, Shrestha Y, Zou L, Kamburov A, Zhu C, Yang X, Lubonja R, Tran N, Nguyen C, Lawrence MS, Piccioni F, Bagul M, Doench JG, Chouinard CR, Wu X, Hogstrom L, Natoli T, Tamayo P, Horn H, Corsello SM, Lage K, Root DE, Subramanian A, Golub TR, Getz G, Boehm JS, Hahn WC. Cancer Discov. 2016 Jul;6(7):714-26. doi: 10.1158/2159-8290.CD-16-0160. Epub 2016 May 4. PubMed 27147599.
Backbone
  Vector backbone: pDONR223
  Backbone manufacturer: Invitrogen
  Backbone size w/o insert (bp): 2790
  Vector type: Gateway Entry vector
Growth in bacteria
  Bacterial resistance: Spectinomycin, 50 μg/mL
  Growth temperature: 37°C
  Growth strain: DH5alpha
  Copy number: High Copy
Gene/Insert
  Gene/Insert name: NRAS (alt name: NM_002524.4)
  Species: H. sapiens (human)
  Mutation: Q61R
  Entrez Gene: NRAS (a.k.a. ALPS4, CMNS, KRAS, N-ras, NCMS, NRAS1, NS6)
  Promoter: None
  Cloning method: Gateway Cloning
  Sequencing primers: 5′ M13pUC-fwd; 3′ M13-Rev
Terms and licenses: Academic/Nonprofit Terms; Industry Terms: Not Available to Industry
Depositor comments: Closed state: stop codon immediately follows insert
How to cite: pDONR223_NRAS_p.Q61R was a gift from Jesse Boehm & William Hahn & David Root (Addgene plasmid # 81652 ; http://n2t.net/addgene:81652 ; RRID:Addgene_81652)
