[The description below was written by a language model from this plasmid's Addgene catalogue record and pLannotate feature annotations shown in this document.]
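Description:
pDONR223_NRAS_p.Q61R is a Gateway entry clone built on the Invitrogen pDONR223 backbone and carrying the human NRAS open reading frame with the Q61R substitution, a change at the glutamine 61 hotspot of Ras GTPases. It belongs to the Target Accelerator Plasmid Collection, a set of cancer-associated alleles assembled for systematic functional testing of variants. The plasmid is maintained in E. coli at high copy through a ColE1/pUC-type origin and is selected with spectinomycin via the aadA (SmR) aminoglycoside adenylyltransferase gene. This gene sits downstream of a class 1 integron Pc promoter fragment and a short remnant of a gentamicin resistance gene.

The NRAS coding sequence of roughly 570 bp is flanked on both sides by attL-type recombination sites. The automated annotation labels both as attL3, although the catalogue does not specify which attL variants are present. These sites allow the insert to be moved by LR Clonase recombination into any compatible Gateway destination vector. The record lists no promoter for the insert, so the construct is a shuttle and archival clone rather than an expression plasmid, and expression depends on the destination vector chosen. The ORF is in the "closed" configuration, with a stop codon immediately after the coding sequence, so it can accept N-terminal but not C-terminal fusions after transfer. The rrnB T1 and T2 terminators upstream of the cassette insulate it from read-through transcription. A T7 promoter lies beyond the downstream att site, in reverse orientation and pointing back toward the insert. Small lacI and lacZα fragments are backbone remnants. Flanking M13 primer sites allow sequence verification of the insert.
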