Features (pLannotate 1.2.2; 12 found; start..end, strand, type, name):
     33..621     +  rep_origin     ori: high-copy-number ColE1/pMB1/pBR322/pUC origin of replication
    804..896     +  CDS            lacI (fragment): lac repressor; lacI; The lac repressor binds to the lac operator to inhibit transcription in E. coli. This inhibition can be relieved by adding lactose or isopropyl-β-D-thiogalactopyranoside (IPTG).
    951..978     -  terminator     rrnB T2 terminator: transcription terminator T2 from the E. coli rrnB gene
   1110..1153    +  terminator     rrnB T1 terminator: Escherichia coli rrnB; transcription terminator T1 from the E. coli rrnB gene
   1200..1236    -  CDS            lacZα (fragment): LacZα fragment of β-galactosidase; lacZ fragment
   1253..1348    +  protein_bind   attL3: mutant version of attL; recombination site for the Gateway® LR reaction LR Clonase™
   1354..1920    +  CDS            NRAS: RASN_HUMAN - Also known as HRAS1. Experimental evidence at protein level: Swiss-Prot protein existence level 1. Ras proteins bind GDP/GTP and possess intrinsic GTPase activity. From Homo sapiens (Human).
   1928..2023    -  protein_bind   attL3: mutant version of attL; recombination site for the Gateway® LR reaction LR Clonase™
   2042..2060    -  promoter       T7 promoter: promoter for bacteriophage T7 RNA polymerase
   2250..2273    +  promoter       Pc promoter (fragment): intI1 (promoter lies within the coding sequence); class 1 integron promoter
   2449..2505    +  CDS            GmR (fragment): gentamycin acetyltransferase; aacC1; confers resistance to gentamycin
   2512..3303    +  CDS            SmR: aminoglycoside adenylyltransferase (Murphy, 1985); aadA; confers resistance to spectinomycin and streptomycin
>Addgene plasmid #81652 | pDONR223_NRAS_p.Q61R | addgene full sequence | sequence record 166479 | Addgene NGS Result
TCAGACCCCGTAGAAAAGATCAAAGGATCTTCTTGAGATCCTTTTTTTCTGCGCGTAATCTGCTGCTTGC
AAACAAAAAAACCACCGCTACCAGCGGTGGTTTGTTTGCCGGATCAAGAGCTACCAACTCTTTTTCCGAA
GGTAACTGGCTTCAGCAGAGCGCAGATACCAAATACTGTTCTTCTAGTGTAGCCGTAGTTAGGCCACCAC
TTCAAGAACTCTGTAGCACCGCCTACATACCTCGCTCTGCTAATCCTGTTACCAGTGGCTGCTGCCAGTG
GCGATAAGTCGTGTCTTACCGGGTTGGACTCAAGACGATAGTTACCGGATAAGGCGCAGCGGTCGGGCTG
AACGGGGGGTTCGTGCACACAGCCCAGCTTGGAGCGAACGACCTACACCGAACTGAGATACCTACAGCGT
GAGCTATGAGAAAGCGCCACGCTTCCCGAAGGGAGAAAGGCGGACAGGTATCCGGTAAGCGGCAGGGTCG
GAACAGGAGAGCGCACGAGGGAGCTTCCAGGGGGAAACGCCTGGTATCTTTATAGTCCTGTCGGGTTTCG
CCACCTCTGACTTGAGCGTCGATTTTTGTGATGCTCGTCAGGGGGGCGGAGCCTATGGAAAAACGCCAGC
AACGCGGCCTTTTTACGGTTCCTGGCCTTTTGCTGGCCTTTTGCTCACATGTTCTTTCCTGCGTTATCCC
CTGATTCTGTGGATAACCGTATTACCGCCTTTGAGTGAGCTGATACCGCTCGCCGCAGCCGAACGACCGA
GCGCAGCGAGTCAGTGAGCGAGGAAGCGGAAGAGCGCCCAATACGCAAACCGCCTCTCCCCGCGCGTTGG
CCGATTCATTAATGCAGCTGGCACGACAGGTTTCCCGACTGGAAAGCGGGCAGTGAGCGCAACGCAATTA
ATACGCGTACCGCTAGCCAGGAAGAGTTTGTAGAAACGCAAAAAGGCCATCCGTCAGGATGGCCTTCTGC
TTAGTTTGATGCCTGGCAGTTTATGGCGGGCGTCCTGCCCGCCACCCTCCGGGCCGTTGCTTCACAACGT
TCAAATCCGCTCCCGGCGGATTTGTCCTACTCAGGAGAGCGTTCACCGACAAACAACAGATAAAACGAAA
GGCCCAGTCTTCCGACTGAGCCTTTCGTTTTATTTGATGCCTGGCAGTTCCCTACTCTCGCGTTAACGCT
AGCATGGATGTTTTCCCAGTCACGACGTTGTAAAACGACGGCCAGTCTTAAGCTCGGGCCCCAAATAATG
ATTTTATTTTGACTGATAGTGACCTGTTCGTTGCAACAAATTGATGAGCAATGCTTTTTTATAATGCCAA
CTTTGTACAAAAAAGTTGGCACCATGACTGAGTACAAACTGGTGGTGGTTGGAGCAGGTGGTGTTGGGAA
AAGCGCACTGACAATCCAGCTAATCCAGAACCACTTTGTAGATGAATATGATCCCACCATAGAGGATTCT
TACAGAAAACAAGTGGTTATAGATGGTGAAACCTGTTTGTTGGACATACTGGATACAGCTGGACGAGAAG
AGTACAGTGCCATGAGAGACCAATACATGAGGACAGGCGAAGGCTTCCTCTGTGTATTTGCCATCAATAA
TAGCAAGTCATTTGCGGATATTAACCTCTACAGGGAGCAGATTAAGCGAGTAAAAGACTCGGATGATGTA
CCTATGGTGCTAGTGGGAAACAAGTGTGATTTGCCAACAAGGACAGTTGATACAAAACAAGCCCACGAAC
TGGCCAAGAGTTACGGGATTCCATTCATTGAAACCTCAGCCAAGACCAGACAGGGTGTTGAAGATGCTTT
TTACACACTGGTAAGAGAAATACGCCAGTACCGAATGAAAAAACTCAACAGCAGTGATGATGGGACTCAG
GGTTGTATGGGATTGCCATGTGTGGTGATGTAATTGCCAACTTTCTTGTACAAAGTTGGCATTATAAGAA
AGCATTGCTTATCAATTTGTTGCAACGAACAGGTCACTATCAGTCAAAATAAAATCATTATTTGCCATCC
AGCTGATATCCCCTATAGTGAGTCGTATTACATGGTCATAGCTGTTTCCTGGCAGCTCTGGCCCGTGTCT
CAAAATCTCTGATGTTACATTGCACAAGATAAAAATATATCATCATGCCTCCTCTAGACCAGCCAGGACA
GAAATGCCTCGACTTCGCTGCTACCCAAGGTTGCCGGGTGACGCACACCGTGGAAACGGATGAAGGCACG
AACCCAGTGGACATAAGCCTGTTCGGTTCGTAAGCTGTAATGCAAGTAGCGTATGCGCTCACGCAACTGG
TCCAGAACCTTGACCGAACGCAGCGGTGGTAACGGCGCAGTGGCGGTTTTCATGGCTTGTTATGACTGTT
TTTTTGGGGTACAGTCTATGCCTCGGGCATCCAAGCAGCAAGCGCGTTACGCCGTGGGTCGATGTTTGAT
GTTATGGAGCAGCAACGATGTTACGCAGCAGGGCAGTCGCCCTAAAACAAAGTTAAACATTATGAGGGAA
GCGGTGATCGCCGAAGTATCGACTCAACTATCAGAGGTAGTTGGCGTCATCGAGCGCCATCTCGAACCGA
CGTTGCTGGCCGTACATTTGTACGGCTCCGCAGTGGATGGCGGCCTGAAGCCACACAGTGATATTGATTT
GCTGGTTACGGTGACCGTAAGGCTTGATGAAACAACGCGGCGAGCTTTGATCAACGACCTTTTGGAAACT
TCGGCTTCCCCTGGAGAGAGCGAGATTCTCCGCGCTGTAGAAGTCACCATTGTTGTGCACGACGACATCA
TTCCGTGGCGTTATCCAGCTAAGCGCGAACTGCAATTTGGAGAATGGCAGCGCAATGACATTCTTGCAGG
TATCTTCGAGCCAGCCACGATCGACATTGATCTGGCTATCTTGCTGACAAAAGCAAGAGAACATAGCGTT
GCCTTGGTAGGTCCAGCGGCGGAGGAACTCTTTGATCCGGTTCCTGAACAGGATCTATTTGAGGCGCTAA
ATGAAACCTTAACGCTATGGAACTCGCCGCCCGACTGGGCTGGCGATGAGCGAAATGTAGTGCTTACGTT
GTCCCGCATTTGGTACAGCGCAGTAACCGGCAAAATCGCGCCGAAGGATGTCGCTGCCGACTGGGCAATG
GAGCGCCTGCCGGCCCAGTATCAGCCCGTCATACTTGAAGCTAGACAGGCTTATCTTGGACAAGAAGAAG
ATCGCTTGGCCTCGCGCGCAGATCAGTTGGAAGAATTTGTCCACTACGTGAAAGGCGAGATCACCAAGGT
AGTCGGCAAATAACCCTCGAGCCACCCATGACCAAAATCCCTTAACGTGAGTTACGCGTCGTTCCACTGA
GCG
