>Addgene plasmid #81652 | pDONR223_NRAS_p.Q61R | depositor partial sequence | sequence record 154971 | Insert sequence
ATGACTGAGTACAAACTGGTGGTGGTTGGAGCAGGTGGTGTTGGGAAAAGCGCACTGACAATCCAGCTAA
TCCAGAACCACTTTGTAGATGAATATGATCCCACCATAGAGGATTCTTACAGAAAACAAGTGGTTATAGA
TGGTGAAACCTGTTTGTTGGACATACTGGATACAGCTGGACGAGAAGAGTACAGTGCCATGAGAGACCAA
TACATGAGGACAGGCGAAGGCTTCCTCTGTGTATTTGCCATCAATAATAGCAAGTCATTTGCGGATATTA
ACCTCTACAGGGAGCAGATTAAGCGAGTAAAAGACTCGGATGATGTACCTATGGTGCTAGTGGGAAACAA
GTGTGATTTGCCAACAAGGACAGTTGATACAAAACAAGCCCACGAACTGGCCAAGAGTTACGGGATTCCA
TTCATTGAAACCTCAGCCAAGACCAGACAGGGTGTTGAAGATGCTTTTTACACACTGGTAAGAGAAATAC
GCCAGTACCGAATGAAAAAACTCAACAGCAGTGATGATGGGACTCAGGGTTGTATGGGATTGCCATGTGT
GGTGATG
